>Addgene plasmid #223672 | GfaABC1D-flag-mAdrb1-mNeonGreen-WPRE | addgene full sequence | sequence record 442751 | Addgene NGS Result
CTGCGCGCTCGCTCGCTCACTGAGGCCGCCCGGGCAAAGCCCGGGCGTCGGGCGACCTTTGGTCGCCCGG
CCTCAGTGAGCGAGCGAGCGCGCAGAGAGGGAGTGGCCAACTCCATCACTAGGGGTTCCTTCTAGACAAC
TTTGTATAGAAAAGTTGTGTAGTTAATGATTAACCCGCCATGCTACTTATCTACGTAGCCATGCTCTAGG
AAGATCTAACATATCCTGGTGTGGAGTAGGGGACGCTGCTCTGACAGAGGCTCGGGGGCCTGAGCTGGCT
CTGTGAGCTGGGGAGGAGGCAGACAGCCAGGCCTTGTCTGCAAGCAGACCTGGCAGCATTGGGCTGGCCG
CCCCCCAGGGCCTCCTCTTCATGCCCAGTGAATGACTCACCTTGGCACAGACACAATGTTCGGGGTGGGC
ACAGTGCCTGCTTCCCGCCGCACCCCAGCCCCCCTCAAATGCCTTCCGAGAAGCCCATTGAGCAGGGGGC
TTGCATTGCACCCCAGCCTGACAGCCTGGCATCTTGGGATAAAAGCAGCACAGCCCCCTAGGGGCTGCCC
TTGCTGTGTGGCGCCACCGGCGGTGGAGAACAAGGCTCTATTCAGCCTGTGCCCAGGAAAGGGGATCAGG
GGATGCCCAGGCATGGACAGTGGGTGGCAGGGGGGGAGAGGAGGGCTGTCTGCTTCCCAGAAGTCCAAGG
ACACAAATGGGTGAGGGGAGAGCTCTCCCCATAGCTGGGCTGCGGCCCAACCCCACCCCCTCAGGCTATG
CCAGGGGGTGTTGCCAGGGGCACCCGGGCATCGCCAGTCTAGCCCACTCCTTCATAAAGCCCTCGCATCC
CAGGAGCGAGCAGAGCCAGAGCAGGTTGGAGAGGAGACGCATCACCTCCGCTGCTCGCAAGCTTTATTGC
GGTAGTTTATCACAGTTAAATTGCTAACGCAGTCAGTGCTTCTGACACAACAGTCTCGAACTTAAGCTGC
AGAAGTTGGTCGTGAGGCACTGGGCAGGTAAGTATCAAGGTTACAAGACAGGTTTAAGGAGACCAATAGA
AACTGGGCTTGTCGAGACAGAGAAGACTCTTGCGTTTCTGATAGGCACCTATTGGTCTTACTGACATCCA
CTTTGCCTTTCTCTCCACAGGTGTCCACTCCCAGTTCAATTACAGCTCTTAAGGCTAGAGTACTTAATAC
GACTCACTATAGGCTAGCCTCGAGAATTCCAAGTTTGTACAAAAAAGCAGGCTGCCACCATGGACTACAA
GGACGACGATGACAAGGGCGCGGGGGCGCTCGCCCTGGGCGCCTCCGAACCCTGCAACCTGTCGTCCGCC
GCGCCGCTGCCCGACGGTGCGGCCACCGCGGCGCGGCTGCTGGTGCTCGCGTCGCCTCCCGCCTCGCTGC
TGCCTCCAGCCAGCGAGGGCTCAGCGCCGCTGTCGCAGCAGTGGACCGCGGGTATGGGCCTACTGCTGGC
GCTCATCGTTCTGCTCATCGTGGTGGGTAACGTGCTGGTGATCGTGGCCATCGCCAAGACCCCGCGGCTG
CAGACGCTCACCAACCTCTTCATCATGTCCCTGGCCAGCGCTGATCTGGTCATGGGATTGCTGGTGGTGC
CTTTCGGGGCCACCATCGTGGTGTGGGGCCGCTGGGAGTACGGCTCCTTCTTCTGCGAGCTCTGGACTTC
GGTAGATGTGCTGTGTGTGACGGCCAGCATTGAGACCCTGTGTGTCATCGCCCTGGACCGCTACCTCGCC
ATCACGTCGCCCTTTCGCTACCAGAGTTTGCTGACGCGCGCGCGAGCGCGGGCCCTCGTGTGCACAGTGT
GGGCCATCTCGGCGTTGGTGTCCTTCCTGCCCATCCTCATGCACTGGTGGCGGGCCGAGAGCGACGAAGC
GCGCCGCTGCTACAACGACCCCAAGTGCTGCGATTTCGTCACCAACAGGGCCTACGCCATCGCCTCGTCC
GTCGTCTCCTTCTACGTGCCCCTGTGCATCATGGCCTTCGTGTACCTGCGGGTGTTCCGCGAGGCCCAAA
AACAGGTAAAGAAGATCGACAGCTGCGAGCGCCGCTTCCTCGGCGGCCCAGCCCGGCCGCCCTCGCCTGA
GCCCTCGCCGTCACCTGGGCCACCGCGCCCCGCAGACTCGCTGGCCAACGGGCGCTCCAGCAAGCGGCGG
CCGTCGCGCCTCGTGGCTCTGCGCGAGCAGAAGGCGCTCAAGACACTGGGCATCATCATGGGTGTGTTCA
CGCTCTGCTGGCTGCCCTTCTTCCTGGCCAACGTGGTGAAGGCTTTCCACCGCGACCTGGTGCCGGATCG
CCTCTTCGTCTTCTTCAACTGGCTGGGCTACGCCAACTCGGCCTTCAACCCCATCATCTACTGCCGCAGC
CCCGACTTCCGCAAGGCTTTCCAGCGCCTGCTCTGCTGCGCGCGCCGGGCCGCCTGCAGACGCCGCGCAG
CCCACGGGGACCGGCCGCGCGCCTCCGGCTGCCTGGCGAGAGCTGGGCCGCCGCCGTCCCCCGGAGCTCC
CTCGGACGACGACGACGACGACGCCGGGACCACCCCACCGGCGCGCCTGCTGGAGCCCTGGACCGGCTGC
AACGGCGGGACAACCACTGTGGACAGCGATTCGAGCCTGGACGAGCCGGGGCGCCAGGGCTTCTCCTCGG
AGTCCAAGGTGGATCCACCGGTCGCCACCATGGTGAGCAAGGGCGAGGAGGATAACATGGCCTCTCTCCC
AGCGACACATGAGTTACACATCTTTGGCTCCATCAACGGTGTGGACTTTGACATGGTGGGTCAGGGCACC
GGCAATCCAAATGATGGTTATGAGGAGTTAAACCTGAAGTCCACCAAGGGTGACCTCCAGTTCTCCCCCT
GGATTCTGGTCCCTCATATCGGGTATGGCTTCCATCAGTACCTGCCCTACCCTGACGGGATGTCGCCTTT
CCAGGCCGCCATGGTAGATGGCTCCGGATACCAAGTCCATCGCACAATGCAGTTTGAAGATGGTGCCTCC
CTTACTGTTAACTACCGCTACACCTACGAGGGAAGCCACATCAAAGGAGAGGCCCAGGTGAAGGGGACTG
GTTTCCCTGCTGACGGTCCTGTGATGACCAACTCGCTGACCGCTGCGGACTGGTGCAGGTCGAAGAAGAC
TTACCCCAACGACAAAACCATCATCAGTACCTTTAAGTGGAGTTACACCACTGGAAATGGCAAGCGCTAC
CGGAGCACTGCGCGGACCACCTACACCTTTGCCAAGCCAATGGCGGCTAACTATCTGAAGAACCAGCCGA
TGTACGTGTTCCGTAAGACGGAGCTCAAGCACTCCAAGACCGAGCTCAACTTCAAGGAGTGGCAAAAGGC
CTTTACCGATGTGATGGGCATGGACGAGCTGTACAAGTGATAGACCCAGCTTTCTTGTACAAAGTGGGAA
TTCCGATAATCAACCTCTGGATTACAAAATTTGTGAAAGATTGACTGGTATTCTTAACTATGTTGCTCCT
TTTACGCTATGTGGATACGCTGCTTTAATGCCTTTGTATCATGCTATTGCTTCCCGTATGGCTTTCATTT
TCTCCTCCTTGTATAAATCCTGGTTGCTGTCTCTTTATGAGGAGTTGTGGCCCGTTGTCAGGCAACGTGG
CGTGGTGTGCACTGTGTTTGCTGACGCAACCCCCACTGGTTGGGGCATTGCCACCACCTGTCAGCTCCTT
TCCGGGACTTTCGCTTTCCCCCTCCCTATTGCCACGGCGGAACTCATCGCCGCCTGCCTTGCCCGCTGCT
GGACAGGGGCTCGGCTGTTGGGCACTGACAATTCCGTGGTGTTGTCGGGGAAGCTGACGTCCTTTCCATG
GCTGCTCGCCTGTGTTGCCACCTGGATTCTGCGCGGGACGTCCTTCTGCTACGTCCCTTCGGCCCTCAAT
CCAGCGGACCTTCCTTCCCGCGGCCTGCTGCCGGCTCTGCGGCCTCTTCCGCGTCTTCGCCTTCGCCCTC
AGACGAGTCGGATCTCCCTTTGGGCCGCCTCCCCGCATCGGGAATTCCTAGAGCTCGCTGATCAGCCTCG
ACTGTGCCTTCTAGTTGCCAGCCATCTGTTGTTTGCCCCTCCCCCGTGCCTTCCTTGACCCTGGAAGGTG
CCACTCCCACTGTCCTTTCCTAATAAAATGAGGAAATTGCATCGCATTGTCTGAGTAGGTGTCATTCTAT
TCTGGGGGGTGGGGTGGGGCAGGACAGCAAGGGGGAGGATTGGGAAGAGAATAGCAGGCATGCTGGGGAG
GGCCGCAGGAACCCCTAGTGATGGAGTTGGCCACTCCCTCTCTGCGCGCTCGCTCGCTCACTGAGGCCGG
GCGACCAAAGGTCGCCCGACGCCCGGGCTTTGCCCGGGCGGCCTCAGTGAGCGAGCGAGCGCGCAGCTGC
CTGCAGGGGCGCCTGATGCGGTATTTTCTCCTTACGCATCTGTGCGGTATTTCACACCGCATA
[95 nt withheld, positions 4474-4568]
T
[46 nt withheld, positions 4570-4615]
C
[141 nt withheld, positions 4617-4757]
CCTTTGACGTTGGAGTCCACGTTCTTT
[37 nt withheld, positions 4785-4821]
ACTCTATCTCGGGCTATTCTTTTGATTTATAAGGGATTTTGCCGATTTCGGTCTATTGGTTAAAAAATGA
GCTGATTTAACAAAAATTTAACGCGAATTTTAACAAAATATTAACGTTTACAATTTTATGGTGCACTCTC
AGTACAATCTGCTCTGATGCCGCATAGTTAAGCCAGCCCCGACACCCGCCAACACCCGCTGACGCGCCCT
GACGGGCTTGTCTGCTCCCGGCATCCGCTTACAGACAAGCTGTGACCGTCTCCGGGAGCTGCATGTGTCA
GAGGTTTTCACCGTCATCACCGAAACGCGCGAGACGAAAGGGCCTCGTGATACGCCTATTTTTATAGGTT
AATGTCATGATAATAATGGTTTCTTAGACGTCAGGTGGCACTTTTCGGGGAAATGTGCGCGGAACCCCTA
TTTGTTTATTTTTCTAAATACATTCAAATATGTATCCGCTCATGAGACAATAACCCTGATAAATGCTTCA
ATAATATTGAAAAAGGAAGAGTATGAGTATTCAACATTTCCGTGTCGCCCTTATTCCCTTTTTTGCGGCA
TTTTGCCTTCCTGTTTTTGCTCACCCAGAAACGCTGGTGAAAGTAAAAGATGCTGAAGATCAGTTGGGTG
CACGAGTGGGTTACATCGAACTGGATCTCAACAGCGGTAAGATCCTTGAGAGTTTTCGCCCCGAAGAACG
TTTTCCAATGATGAGCACTTTTAAAGTTCTGCTATGTGGCGCGGTATTATCCCGTATTGACGCCGGGCAA
GAGCAACTCGGTCGCCGCATACACTATTCTCAGAATGACTTGGTTGAGTACTCACCAGTCACAGAAAAGC
ATCTTACGGATGGCATGACAGTAAGAGAATTATGCAGTGCTGCCATAACCATGAGTGATAACACTGCGGC
CAACTTACTTCTGACAACGATCGGAGGACCGAAGGAGCTAACCGCTTTTTTGCACAACATGGGGGATCAT
GTAACTCGCCTTGATCGTTGGGAACCGGAGCTGAATGAAGCCATACCAAACGACGAGCGTGACACCACGA
TGCCTGTAGCAATGGCAACAACGTTGCGCAAACTATTAACTGGCGAACTACTTACTCTAGCTTCCCGGCA
ACAATTAATAGACTGGATGGAGGCGGATAAAGTTGCAGGACCACTTCTGCGCTCGGCCCTTCCGGCTGGC
TGGTTTATTGCTGATAAATCTGGAGCCGGTGAGCGTGGAAGCCGCGGTATCATTGCAGCACTGGGGCCAG
ATGGTAAGCCCTCCCGTATCGTAGTTATCTACACGACGGGGAGTCAGGCAACTATGGATGAACGAAATAG
ACAGATCGCTGAGATAGGTGCCTCACTGATTAAGCATTGGTAACTGTCAGACCAAGTTTACTCATATATA
CTTTAGATTGATTTAAAACTTCATTTTTAATTTAAAAGGATCTAGGTGAAGATCCTTTTTGATAATCTCA
TGACCAAAATCCCTTAACGTGAGTTTTCGTTCCACTGAGCGTCAGACCCCGTAGAAAAGATCAAAGGATC
TTCTTGAGATCCTTTTTTTCTGCGCGTAATCTGCTGCTTGCAAACAAAAAAACCACCGCTACCAGCGGTG
GTTTGTTTGCCGGATCAAGAGCTACCAACTCTTTTTCCGAAGGTAACTGGCTTCAGCAGAGCGCAGATAC
CAAATACTGTTCTTCTAGTGTAGCCGTAGTTAGGCCACCACTTCAAGAACTCTGTAGCACCGCCTACATA
CCTCGCTCTGCTAATCCTGTTACCAGTGGCTGCTGCCAGTGGCGATAAGTCGTGTCTTACCGGGTTGGAC
TCAAGACGATAGTTACCGGATAAGGCGCAGCGGTCGGGCTGAACGGGGGGTTCGTGCACACAGCCCAGCT
TGGAGCGAACGACCTACACCGAACTGAGATACCTACAGCGTGAGCTATGAGAAAGCGCCACGCTTCCCGA
AGGGAGAAAGGCGGACAGGTATCCGGTAAGCGGCAGGGTCGGAACAGGAGAGCGCACGAGGGAGCTTCCA
GGGGGAAACGCCTGGTATCTTTATAGTCCTGTCGGGTTTCGCCACCTCTGACTTGAGCGTCGATTTTTGT
GATGCTCGTCAGGGGGGCGGAGCCTATGGAAAAACGCCAGCAACGCGGCCTTTTTACGGTTCCTGGCCTT
TTGCTGGCCTTTTGCTCACATGTCCTGCAGGCAG
Features (pLannotate 1.2.2; 19 found; start..end, strand, type, name):
    137..157     +  protein_bind   attB4: mutant version of attB; core recombination site for the Gateway® BP reaction BP Clonase™
   1008..1140    +  intron         chimeric intron: chimera between introns from human β-globin and immunoglobulin heavy chain genes
   1185..1203    +  promoter       T7 promoter: promoter for bacteriophage T7 RNA polymerase
   1220..1240    +  protein_bind   attB1: mutant version of attB; core recombination site for the Gateway® BP reaction BP Clonase™
   1256..1276    +  CDS            FLAG (fragment): FLAG® epitope tag, followed by an enterokinase cleavage site
   1277..2671    +  CDS            Adrb1: ADRB1_MOUSE - Also known as Adrb1r. Experimental evidence at protein level: Swiss-Prot protein existence level 1. Beta-adrenergic receptors mediate the catecholamine-induced activation of adenylate cyclase through the action of G proteins. This receptor binds epinephrine and norepinephrine with approximately equal affinity. Mediates Ras activation through G(s)-alpha- and cAMP-mediated signaling (By similarity). Involved in the regulation of sleep/wake behaviors (PubMed:31473062). From Mus musculus (Mouse).
   2690..3397    +  CDS            mNeonGreen: mNeonGreen is a basic (constitutively fluorescent) green/yellow fluorescent protein published in 2013, derived from Branchiostoma lanceolatum. It is reported to be a very rapidly-maturing monomer with moderate acid sensitivity.
   3407..3427    -  protein_bind   attB2: mutant version of attB; core recombination site for the Gateway® BP reaction BP Clonase™
   3438..4026    +  misc_feature   WPRE: woodchuck hepatitis virus posttranscriptional regulatory element
   4062..4173    +  polyA_signal   bGH poly(A) signal: bovine growth hormone polyadenylation signal
   4277..4417    +  repeat_region  AAV2 ITR: inverted terminal repeat of adeno-associated virus serotype 2 inverted
   4422..4473    -  misc_feature   bom (fragment): basis of mobility region from pBR322
   4492..4947    +  rep_origin     f1 ori (sequence partly withheld): f1 bacteriophage origin of replication; arrow indicates direction of (+) strand synthesis
   4948..4997    -  misc_feature   bom (fragment): basis of mobility region from pBR322
   5099..5134    -  CDS            rop (fragment): Rop protein, which maintains plasmids at low copy number; rop
   5229..5333    +  promoter       AmpR promoter: bla
   5334..6194    +  CDS            AmpR: β-lactamase; bla; confers resistance to ampicillin, carbenicillin, and related antibiotics
   6365..6953    +  rep_origin     ori: high-copy-number ColE1/pMB1/pBR322/pUC origin of replication
   7015..130     -  repeat_region  AAV2 ITR (across the origin): inverted terminal repeat of adeno-associated virus serotype 2 inverted
