[The description below was written by a language model from this plasmid's Addgene catalogue record and pLannotate feature annotations shown in this document.]
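Description:
GfaABC1D-flag-mAdrb1-mNeonGreen-WPRE is an AAV transfer plasmid built on a pAAV backbone for expressing a tagged mouse β1-adrenergic receptor (Adrb1) under the GfaABC1D promoter, a compact GFAP-derived promoter commonly used to direct expression to astrocytes. The 7,025-nt plasmid is maintained in bacteria through a high-copy ColE1/pUC-type origin and selected with ampicillin via the β-lactamase gene. An f1 phage origin and short remnants of pBR322 bom and rop sequences also sit in the backbone. Two AAV2 inverted terminal repeats flank the expression cassette, one of them spanning the numbering origin, and provide the cis elements needed for replication and packaging of the intervening DNA into recombinant AAV particles when helper functions are supplied in trans.

Between the ITRs, the feature table does not annotate the promoter itself, but the unannotated stretch between the attB4 site and the chimeric β-globin/immunoglobulin intron is where the catalogue-listed GfaABC1D promoter would be expected. The intron is followed by a T7 promoter and then the open reading frame: an N-terminal FLAG epitope, the Adrb1 coding sequence, and a C-terminal mNeonGreen. This gives a single fusion protein that can be detected by antibody or by green/yellow fluorescence. The attB4, attB1 and attB2 sites bracketing the promoter and coding regions are consistent with a Gateway-type assembly, although the cloning method is recorded as unknown. Downstream, a WPRE enhances transcript stability and expression, and a bovine growth hormone polyadenylation signal terminates the transcript. The stated purpose is AAV-mediated expression of the tagged receptor, and the associated publication concerns astrocyte ensembles and memory.
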