Addgene plasmid #223672: GfaABC1D-flag-mAdrb1-mNeonGreen-WPRE
Purpose: AAV expression of flag-mAdrb1-mNeonGreen from GfaABC1D promoter
Depositing lab: Jun Nagai. Depositing organization: RIKEN Center for Brain Science. Publication: The astrocytic ensemble acts as a multiday trace to stabilize memory. Dewa KI, Kaseda K, Kuwahara A, Kubotera H, Yamasaki A, Awata N, Komori A, Holtz MA, Kasai A, Skibbe H, Takata N, Yokoyama T, Tsuda M, Numata G, Nakamura S, Takimoto E, Sakamoto M, Ito M, Masuda T, Nagai J. Nature. 2025 Oct 15. doi: 10.1038/s41586-025-09619-2. PubMed 41094146.
Backbone
  Vector backbone: pAAV
  Vector type: AAV
Growth in bacteria
  Bacterial resistance: Ampicillin, 100 μg/mL
  Growth temperature: 37°C
  Growth strain: NEB Stable
  Copy number: High Copy
Gene/Insert
  Gene/Insert name: mAdrb1-mNeonGreen
  Species: M. musculus (mouse)
  Entrez Gene: Adrb1 (a.k.a. Adrb-1, beta-AR)
  Promoter: GfaABC1D
  Tag / fusion protein: FLAG (N terminal on insert); mNeonGreen (C terminal on insert)
  Cloning method: Unknown
Terms and licenses: Academic/Nonprofit Terms; Industry Terms: Not Available to Industry
How to cite: GfaABC1D-flag-mAdrb1-mNeonGreen-WPRE was a gift from Jun Nagai (Addgene plasmid # 223672 ; http://n2t.net/addgene:223672 ; RRID:Addgene_223672)
